Addgene plasmid #241060: pDMJ2-SARS-CoV-2-Spike (BA.2.12.1-2c)
Purpose: Expresses SARS-CoV-2 spike (BA.2.12.1-2c) protein for creating pseudotyped virus
Depositing lab: Jeremy Luban. Depositing organization: University of Massachusetts, Worcester. Publication: Computationally designed proteins mimic antibody immune evasion in viral evolution. Youssef N, Gurev S, Ghantous F, Brock KP, Jaimes JA, Thadani NN, Dauphin A, Sherman AC, Yurkovetskiy L, Soto D, Estanboulieh R, Kotzen B, Notin P, Kollasch AW, Cohen AA, Dross SE, Erasmus J, Fuller DH, Bjorkman PJ, Lemieux JE, Luban J, Seaman MS, Marks DS. Immunity. 2025 May 6:S1074-7613(25)00178-5. doi: 10.1016/j.immuni.2025.04.015. PubMed 40345199.
Backbone
  Vector backbone: pDMJ2
  Vector type: Mammalian Expression
Growth in bacteria
  Bacterial resistance: Ampicillin, 100 μg/mL
  Growth temperature: 37°C
  Growth strain: DH5alpha
  Copy number: High Copy
Gene/Insert
  Gene/Insert name: Spike (BA.2.12.1-2c)
  Species: SARS-CoV-2
  Mutation: T19I,L24del,P25del,P26del,A27S,G142D,V213G,G339D,R346T,S371F,S373P,S375F,T376A,D405N,R408S,K417N,N440K,L452Q,S477N,T478K,E484A,Q493R,S494R,Q498R,N501Y,Y505H,D614G,H655Y,N679K,P681H,S704L,N764K,D796Y,Q954H,N969K
  Entrez Gene: S (a.k.a. GU280_gp02, spike glycoprotein)
  Cloning method: Gene Synthesis
Terms and licenses: Academic/Nonprofit Terms; Industry Terms: Not Available to Industry
How to cite: pDMJ2-SARS-CoV-2-Spike (BA.2.12.1-2c) was a gift from Jeremy Luban (Addgene plasmid # 241060 ; http://n2t.net/addgene:241060 ; RRID:Addgene_241060)
