[The description below was written by a language model from this plasmid's Addgene catalogue record and pLannotate feature annotations shown in this document.]
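Description:
pDMJ2-SARS-CoV-2-Spike (BA.2.12.1-2c) is a 7.4 kb mammalian expression plasmid built on the pDMJ2 backbone that produces a variant SARS-CoV-2 spike glycoprotein for pseudotyping viral particles. It is propagated in E. coli as a high-copy plasmid through a ColE1/pUC-type origin and selected with ampicillin via the β-lactamase gene under its native bla promoter. A short fragment of the pBR322 bom region is also annotated. No mammalian selection marker or viral packaging element appears in the feature table, consistent with a plasmid intended for transient transfection.

The spike open reading frame, obtained by gene synthesis, is driven by the human cytomegalovirus immediate-early enhancer and promoter. Between the promoter and the coding sequence lie a fragment of the HTLV-1 5' LTR and a fragment of modified CMV intron A, a leader arrangement commonly used to boost transcript processing and translation. Transcripts end at the bovine growth hormone polyadenylation signal. No epitope tag or reporter is annotated.

The insert carries the Omicron-lineage substitutions associated with BA.2.12.1, including the 24–26 deletion with A27S, a heavily mutated receptor-binding domain (among them K417N, L452Q, E484A and N501Y), D614G, P681H and S704L. It also lists changes such as R346T and S494R; the "2c" suffix presumably marks a designed derivative, though the record does not say which changes define it. The associated publication concerns computationally designed proteins that mimic antibody escape in viral evolution. Co-expressed with a suitable viral core and reporter genome, which are not supplied by this plasmid, the spike is incorporated into pseudotyped virions, a format generally used for entry and antibody neutralization assays.
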