Features (pLannotate 1.2.2; 10 found; start..end, strand, type, name):
      1..3756    +  CDS            S: SPIKE_SARS2 - Experimental evidence at protein level: Swiss-Prot protein existence level 1. [Spike glycoprotein]: May down-regulate host tetherin (BST2) by lysosomal degradation, thereby counteracting its antiviral activity. From Severe acute respiratory syndrome coronavirus 2 (2019-nCoV) (SARS-CoV-2).
   3779..4003    +  polyA_signal   bGH poly(A) signal: bovine growth hormone polyadenylation signal
   4418..5006    -  rep_origin     ori: high-copy-number ColE1/pMB1/pBR322/pUC origin of replication
   5177..6037    -  CDS            AmpR: β-lactamase; bla; confers resistance to ampicillin, carbenicillin, and related antibiotics
   6038..6142    -  promoter       AmpR promoter: bla
   6182..6239    +  misc_feature   bom (fragment): basis of mobility region from pBR322
   6325..6704    +  enhancer       CMV enhancer: human cytomegalovirus immediate early enhancer
   6705..6908    +  promoter       CMV promoter: human cytomegalovirus (CMV) immediate early promoter
   6997..7224    +  LTR            5' LTR (truncated) (fragment): truncated 5' long terminal repeat (LTR) from human T-cell leukemia virus (HTLV) type 1
   7228..7338    +  intron         CMV intron (fragment): modified intron A from human cytomegalovirus
>Addgene plasmid #241060 | pDMJ2-SARS-CoV-2-Spike (BA.2.12.1-2c) | addgene full sequence | sequence record 486185 | Addgene NGS Result
ATGTTCGTGTTTCTGGTTCTTCTTCCCCTGGTGTCTAGTCAGTGCGTCAACTTGATCACGCGAACACAGA
GCTACACCAATTCCTTTACACGAGGCGTCTACTATCCCGACAAGGTGTTCCGAAGCAGTGTTTTGCACTC
CACGCAGGACCTTTTCTTGCCCTTCTTCTCAAATGTGACTTGGTTTCATGCAATACACGTATCCGGGACT
AATGGCACTAAGAGATTCGACAATCCCGTGTTGCCTTTTAACGACGGCGTGTATTTTGCCAGTACAGAAA
AGAGCAATATTATCCGGGGATGGATCTTCGGCACGACTCTGGATAGTAAAACACAATCCCTGCTGATCGT
GAATAATGCGACAAACGTCGTCATAAAAGTCTGCGAGTTCCAGTTCTGCAACGACCCTTTCCTCGACGTG
TATTACCATAAGAACAATAAATCTTGGATGGAAAGTGAGTTTCGCGTGTACTCCAGTGCAAATAACTGTA
CTTTTGAGTACGTAAGCCAGCCTTTCCTGATGGACCTCGAAGGGAAACAGGGGAACTTTAAGAACCTGCG
CGAATTCGTGTTCAAGAACATCGACGGTTATTTTAAAATATACAGCAAGCACACCCCTATTAACCTGGGC
AGAGATTTGCCACAAGGTTTTAGCGCCCTGGAACCCCTCGTGGACCTTCCTATCGGCATCAACATCACGC
GCTTCCAAACTCTGCTCGCACTGCATCGGTCTTATCTGACCCCTGGAGATTCATCCTCAGGATGGACCGC
GGGTGCTGCTGCATATTATGTGGGATATCTGCAGCCTAGGACCTTCCTGCTCAAATACAACGAGAACGGC
ACCATCACTGACGCTGTTGATTGCGCGCTGGACCCATTGTCTGAAACCAAATGCACACTGAAAAGCTTCA
CAGTCGAGAAGGGCATTTACCAGACGAGCAACTTCAGAGTTCAGCCCACAGAGAGCATCGTTCGCTTCCC
CAACATTACCAATTTGTGCCCATTCGACGAGGTCTTTAACGCAACTACCTTTGCCAGTGTTTACGCCTGG
AACAGGAAACGGATATCCAATTGCGTGGCCGATTACAGCGTACTGTACAATTTCGCTCCCTTTTTCGCCT
TTAAATGCTACGGTGTCTCCCCTACGAAGCTGAATGATCTGTGCTTTACTAATGTCTATGCGGACAGCTT
CGTTATTAGAGGTAACGAGGTCAGCCAAATCGCCCCAGGGCAGACTGGAAACATAGCCGACTACAATTAC
AAACTGCCAGATGATTTCACCGGCTGCGTCATCGCCTGGAACTCCAATAAGCTCGATAGTAAAGTGGGCG
GCAATTACAACTATCAGTATAGGCTGTTTCGAAAGAGCAACCTGAAACCTTTTGAGCGGGACATTTCAAC
AGAGATCTACCAGGCCGGAAACAAGCCCTGCAACGGGGTCGCCGGGTTCAATTGTTACTTCCCGCTGCGG
CGGTATGGATTTCGGCCGACTTACGGCGTTGGCCACCAGCCATATCGGGTGGTGGTGCTGTCATTTGAGC
TGCTTCATGCGCCTGCTACAGTATGTGGGCCTAAAAAGTCTACCAATCTGGTGAAAAATAAGTGCGTGAA
CTTCAACTTCAATGGCCTCACCGGGACAGGCGTGTTGACAGAATCCAATAAGAAATTCCTGCCATTCCAG
CAGTTCGGCAGGGATATCGCAGACACGACCGATGCGGTGCGAGATCCCCAGACATTGGAGATTCTGGACA
TTACTCCTTGTTCTTTTGGAGGAGTGAGTGTTATTACTCCCGGCACAAATACCTCAAATCAAGTCGCTGT
GCTGTATCAAGGTGTAAACTGTACCGAGGTCCCCGTGGCTATTCACGCCGACCAGCTGACCCCAACATGG
CGGGTATACAGCACCGGTTCTAATGTATTCCAGACCAGAGCCGGCTGCCTCATTGGAGCCGAGTACGTGA
ACAACTCTTATGAATGTGATATACCGATTGGAGCAGGTATCTGCGCCTCTTATCAGACCCAGACAAAGAG
CCACAGAAGGGCTAGGAGCGTGGCCTCCCAGTCCATAATCGCCTATACAATGTCACTGGGGGCTGAAAAT
CTGGTGGCATACAGTAACAACTCTATCGCTATCCCCACAAATTTTACCATCTCTGTGACTACAGAGATCC
TGCCAGTGTCTATGACTAAAACCTCCGTGGACTGTACCATGTACATCTGTGGTGATAGCACCGAATGTTC
CAACCTGCTCCTGCAGTACGGCAGCTTCTGCACACAGCTGAAGAGGGCACTGACAGGAATCGCCGTCGAA
CAGGATAAGAACACTCAGGAGGTGTTTGCGCAGGTTAAGCAGATTTACAAGACGCCACCAATCAAGTACT
TCGGTGGGTTCAATTTCTCTCAAATTCTGCCTGATCCTTCTAAGCCATCTAAGCGGAGCTTTATAGAGGA
TTTGCTCTTTAATAAGGTGACCCTCGCCGATGCTGGATTTATTAAGCAGTATGGCGACTGTTTGGGAGAC
ATTGCTGCTCGCGATCTGATATGTGCCCAGAAATTCAACGGGCTGACCGTACTCCCACCGCTGCTCACTG
ATGAGATGATCGCACAATATACCAGCGCCCTGCTGGCCGGCACTATTACATCCGGCTGGACGTTCGGAGC
AGGAGCCGCACTGCAAATACCTTTTGCCATGCAGATGGCATATCGCTTCAATGGGATCGGGGTGACCCAG
AACGTCCTGTACGAAAACCAGAAACTTATCGCTAACCAGTTCAATTCCGCCATTGGTAAAATCCAGGACA
GCTTGAGTTCCACAGCCAGCGCCCTCGGGAAATTGCAAGATGTAGTCAATCACAATGCACAAGCCCTGAA
TACTCTCGTCAAGCAACTGTCATCCAAGTTCGGTGCTATATCCTCCGTGCTGAATGATATCCTTAGTAGA
TTGGATAAGGTGGAGGCAGAAGTCCAGATCGACCGGCTTATTACTGGAAGGCTGCAGAGTCTGCAGACGT
ACGTCACGCAGCAGCTTATCAGAGCCGCCGAGATTAGAGCATCTGCGAATCTGGCTGCTACAAAGATGAG
TGAATGCGTGCTCGGGCAATCAAAGCGGGTCGACTTTTGTGGGAAGGGGTACCACCTCATGAGCTTCCCC
CAATCCGCCCCACATGGCGTTGTGTTCCTGCATGTTACTTACGTTCCCGCTCAAGAGAAGAACTTTACTA
CCGCTCCGGCGATCTGCCACGACGGTAAGGCACACTTTCCACGCGAAGGCGTCTTTGTTAGCAATGGAAC
ACACTGGTTTGTTACCCAGAGGAACTTTTATGAGCCCCAGATAATCACAACCGACAACACATTCGTATCT
GGGAACTGTGACGTAGTTATTGGGATCGTGAACAACACCGTGTACGATCCTCTCCAACCGGAACTTGACT
CTTTCAAGGAGGAACTGGATAAGTACTTTAAGAATCACACCTCACCCGATGTTGACCTCGGCGACATTTC
AGGAATTAATGCTAGCGTGGTGAACATCCAGAAAGAGATTGATAGACTTAACGAAGTGGCCAAGAACCTC
AACGAATCACTTATTGACCTGCAGGAGCTGGGAAAATATGAGCAGTACATTAAATGGCCTTGGTACATTT
GGCTGGGCTTTATAGCAGGCCTGATCGCTATCGTCATGGTGACCATCATGCTTTGTTGTATGACTAGCTG
CTGCAGCTGCCTCAAGGGCTGTTGTAGCTGCGGCTCTTGCTGTAAATAATGATGAGGATCCAGATCTGCT
GTGCCTTCTAGTTGCCAGCCATCTGTTGTTTGCCCCTCCCCCGTGCCTTCCTTGACCCTGGAAGGTGCCA
CTCCCACTGTCCTTTCCTAATAAAATGAGGAAATTGCATCGCATTGTCTGAGTAGGTGTCATTCTATTCT
GGGGGGTGGGGTGGGGCAGGACAGCAAGGGGGAGGATTGGGAAGACAATAGCAGGCATGCTGGGGATGCG
GTGGGCTCTATGGGTACCCAGGTGCTGAAGAATTGACCCGGTTCCTCCTGGGCCAGAAAGAAGCAGGCAC
ATCCCCTTCTCTGTGACACACCCTGTCCACGCCCCTGGTTCTTAGTTCCAGCCCCACTCATAGGACACTC
ATAGCTCAGGAGGGCTCCGCCTTCAATCCCACCCGCTAAAGTACTTGGAGCGGTCTCTCCCTCCCTCATC
AGCCCACCAAACCAAACCTAGCCTCCAAGAGTGGGAAGAAATTAAAGCAAGATAGGCTATTAAGTGCAGA
GGGAGAGAAAATGCCTCCAACATGTGAGGAAGTAATGAGAGAAATCATAGAATTTTAAGGCCATGATTTA
AGGCCAATCGGAAAGAACATGTGAGCAAAAGGCCAGCAAAAGGCCAGGAACCGTAAAAAGGCCGCGTTGC
TGGCGTTTTTCCATAGGCTCCGCCCCCCTGACGAGCATCACAAAAATCGACGCTCAAGTCAGAGGTGGCG
AAACCCGACAGGACTATAAAGATACCAGGCGTTTCCCCCTGGAAGCTCCCTCGTGCGCTCTCCTGTTCCG
ACCCTGCCGCTTACCGGATACCTGTCCGCCTTTCTCCCTTCGGGAAGCGTGGCGCTTTCTCATAGCTCAC
GCTGTAGGTATCTCAGTTCGGTGTAGGTCGTTCGCTCCAAGCTGGGCTGTGTGCACGAACCCCCCGTTCA
GCCCGACCGCTGCGCCTTATCCGGTAACTATCGTCTTGAGTCCAACCCGGTAAGACACGACTTATCGCCA
CTGGCAGCAGCCACTGGTAACAGGATTAGCAGAGCGAGGTATGTAGGCGGTGCTACAGAGTTCTTGAAGT
GGTGGCCTAACTACGGCTACACTAGAAGAACAGTATTTGGTATCTGCGCTCTGCTGAAGCCAGTTACCTT
CGGAAAAAGAGTTGGTAGCTCTTGATCCGGCAAACAAACCACCGCTGGTAGCGGTGGTTTTTTTGTTTGC
AAGCAGCAGATTACGCGCAGAAAAAAAGGATCTCAAGAAGATCCTTTGATCTTTTCTACGGGGTCTGACG
CTCAGTGGAACGAAAACTCACGTTAAGGGATTTTGGTCATGAGATTATCAAAAAGGATCTTCACCTAGAT
CCTTTTAAATTAAAAATGAAGTTTTAAATCAATCTAAAGTATATATGAGTAAACTTGGTCTGACAGTTAC
CAATGCTTAATCAGTGAGGCACCTATCTCAGCGATCTGTCTATTTCGTTCATCCATAGTTGCCTGACTCC
CCGTCGTGTAGATAACTACGATACGGGAGGGCTTACCATCTGGCCCCAGTGCTGCAATGATACCGCGAGA
CCCACGCTCACCGGCTCCAGATTTATCAGCAATAAACCAGCCAGCCGGAAGGGCCGAGCGCAGAAGTGGT
CCTGCAACTTTATCCGCCTCCATCCAGTCTATTAATTGTTGCCGGGAAGCTAGAGTAAGTAGTTCGCCAG
TTAATAGTTTGCGCAACGTTGTTGCCATTGCTACAGGCATCGTGGTGTCACGCTCGTCGTTTGGTATGGC
TTCATTCAGCTCCGGTTCCCAACGATCAAGGCGAGTTACATGATCCCCCATGTTGTGCAAAAAAGCGGTT
AGCTCCTTCGGTCCTCCGATCGTTGTCAGAAGTAAGTTGGCCGCAGTGTTATCACTCATGGTTATGGCAG
CACTGCATAATTCTCTTACTGTCATGCCATCCGTAAGATGCTTTTCTGTGACTGGTGAGTACTCAACCAA
GTCATTCTGAGAATAGTGTATGCGGCGACCGAGTTGCTCTTGCCCGGCGTCAATACGGGATAATACCGCG
CCACATAGCAGAACTTTAAAAGTGCTCATCATTGGAAAACGTTCTTCGGGGCGAAAACTCTCAAGGATCT
TACCGCTGTTGAGATCCAGTTCGATGTAACCCACTCGTGCACCCAACTGATCTTCAGCATCTTTTACTTT
CACCAGCGTTTCTGGGTGAGCAAAAACAGGAAGGCAAAATGCCGCAAAAAAGGGAATAAGGGCGACACGG
AAATGTTGAATACTCATACTCTTCCTTTTTCAATATTATTGAAGCATTTATCAGGGTTATTGTCTCATGA
GCGGATACATATTTGAATGTATTTAGAAAAATAAACAAATAGGGGTTCCGCGCACATTTCCCCGAAAAGT
GCCACCTGACGTCCCAATGATTGCACCATATGCGGTGTGAAATACCGCACAGATGCGTAAGGAGAAAATA
CCGCATCAGATTGGCTATTGGCCATTGCATACGTTGTATCCATATCATAATATGTACATTTATATTGGCT
CATGTCCAACATTACCGCCATGTTGACATTGATTATTGACTAGTTATTAATAGTAATCAATTACGGGGTC
ATTAGTTCATAGCCCATATATGGAGTTCCGCGTTACATAACTTACGGTAAATGGCCCGCCTGGCTGACCG
CCCAACGACCCCCGCCCATTGACGTCAATAATGACGTATGTTCCCATAGTAACGCCAATAGGGACTTTCC
ATTGACGTCAATGGGTGGAGTATTTACGGTAAACTGCCCACTTGGCAGTACATCAAGTGTATCATATGCC
AAGTACGCCCCCTATTGACGTCAATGACGGTAAATGGCCCGCCTGGCATTATGCCCAGTACATGACCTTA
TGGGACTTTCCTACTTGGCAGTACATCTACGTATTAGTCATCGCTATTACCATGGTGATGCGGTTTTGGC
AGTACATCAATGGGCGTGGATAGCGGTTTGACTCACGGGGATTTCCAAGTCTCCACCCCATTGACGTCAA
TGGGAGTTTGTTTTGGCACCAAAATCAACGGGACTTTCCAAAATGTCGTAACAACTCCGCCCCATTGACG
CAAATGGGCGGTAGGCGTGTACGGTGGGAGGTCTATATAAGCAGAGCTCGTTTAGTGAACCGTCAGATCG
CCTGGAGACGCCATCCACGCTGTTTTGACCTCCATAGAAGACACCGGGACCGATCCAGCCTCCATCGGCT
CGCATCTCTCCTTCACGCGCCCGCCGCCCTACCTGAGGCCGCCATCCACGCCGGTTGAGTCGCGTTCTGC
CGCCTCCCGCCTGTGGTGCCTCCTGAACTGCGTCCGCCGTCTAGGTAAGTTTAAAGCTCAGGTCGAGACC
GGGCCTTTGTCCGGCGCTCCCTTGGAGCCTACCTAGACTCAGCCGGCTCTCCACGCTTTGCCTGACCCTG
CTTGCTCAACTCTAGTTAACGGTGGAGGGCAGTGTAGTCTGAGCAGTACTCGTTGCTGCCGCGCGCGCCA
CCAGACATAATAGCTGACAGACTAACAGACTGTTCCTTTCCATGGGTCTTTTCTGCAGTCACCGTCGTCG
ACACGTGTGATCAGATATCGCGGCCGCTCTAGA
